>Addgene plasmid #27290 | pEF1-alpha-V | addgene full sequence | sequence record 197588 | Addgene NGS Result
TGCGCTGCTTCGCGATGTACGGGCCAGATATACGCGTTGACATTGATTATTGACTAGGCTTTTGCAAAAA
GCTTTGCAAAGATGGATAAAGTTTTAAACAGAGAGGAATCTTTGCAGCTAATGGACCTTCTAGGTCTTGA
AAGGAGTGGGAATTGGCTCCGGTGCCCGTCAGTGGGCAGAGCGCACATCGCCCACAGTCCCCGAGAAGTT
GGGGGGAGGGGTCGGCAATTGAACCGGTGCCTAGAGAAGGTGGCGCGGGGTAAACTGGGAAAGTGATGTC
GTGTACTGGCTCCGCCTTTTTCCCGAGGGTGGGGGAGAACCGTATATAAGTGCAGTAGTCGCCGTGAACG
TTCTTTTTCGCAACGGGTTTGCCGCCAGAACACAGGTAAGTGCCGTGTGTGGTTCCCGCGGGCCTGGCCT
CTTTACGGGTTATGGCCCTTGCGTGCCTTGAATTACTTCCACCTGGCTGCAGTACGTGATTCTTGATCCC
GAGCTTCGGGTTGGAAGTGGGTGGGAGAGTTCGAGGCCTTGCGCTTAAGGAGCCCCTTCGCCTCGTGCTT
GAGTTGAGGCCTGGCCTGGGCGCTGGGGCCGCCGCGTGCGAATCTGGTGGCACCTTCGCGCCTGTCTCGC
TGCTTTCGATAAGTCTCTAGCCATTTAAAATTTTTGATGACCTGCTGCGACGCTTTTTTTCTGGCAAGAT
AGTCTTGTAAATGCGGGCCAAGATCTGCACACTGGTATTTCGGTTTTTGGGGCCGCGGGCGGCGACGGGG
CCCGTGCGTCCCAGCGCACATGTTCGGCGAGGCGGGGCCTGCGAGCGCGGCCACCGAGAATCGGACGGGG
GTAGTCTCAAGCTGGCCGGCCTGCTCTGGTGCCTGGCCTCGCGCCGCCGTGTATCGCCCCGCCCTGGGCG
GCAAGGCTGGCCCGGTCGGCACCAGTTGCGTGAGCGGAAAGATGGCCGCTTCCCGGCCCTGCTGCAGGGA
GCTCAAAATGGAGGACGCGGCGCTCGGGAGAGCGGGCGGGTGAGTCACCCACACAAAGGAAAAGGGCCTT
TCCGTCCTCAGCCGTCGCTTCATGTGACTCCACGGAGTACCGGGCGCCGTCCAGGCACCTCGATTAGTTC
TCGAGCTTTTGGAGTACGTCGTCTTTAGGTTGGGGGGAGGGGTTTTATGCGATGGAGTTTCCCCACACTG
AGTGGGTGGAGACTGAAGTTAGGCCAGCTTGGCACTTGATGTAATTCTCCTTGGAATTTGCCCTTTTTGA
GTTTGGATCTTGGTTCATTCTCAAGCCTCAGACAGTGGTTCAAAGTTTTTTTCTTCCATTTCAGGTGTCG
TGAGGAATTAGCTTGGTACTAATACGACTCACTATAGGGAGACCCAAGCTGGCTAGGTAAGCTTGGTACC
GAGCTCGGATCCACTAGAGGCCTCCGCGGCCGCGAATTCATCTGTCGACTGCTACCCGCAGGCGGCGGGC
CGCGGGCACTGGGCGCCTCGCTGGGGCGGGGGGAGGTGGCTACCGCTCCCGGCTTGGCGTCCCGCGCGCA
CTTCGGCGATGGCTTTTCCGCCGCGGCGACGGCTGCGCCTCGGTCCCCGCGGCCTCCCGCTTCTTCTCTC
GGGACTCCTGCTACCTCTGTGCCGCGCCTTCAACCTAGACGTGGACAGTCCTGCCGAGTACTCTGGCCCC
GAGGGAAGTTACTTCGGCTTCGCCGTGGATTTCTTCGTGCCCAGCGCGTCTTCCCGGATGTTTCTTCTCG
TGGGAGCTCCCAAAGCAAACACCACCCAGCCTGGGATTGTGGAAGGAGGGCAGGTCCTCAAATGTGACTG
GTCTTCTACCCGCCGGTGCCAGCCAATTGAATTTGATGCAACAGGCAATAGAGATTATGCCAAGGATGAT
CCATTGGAATTTAAGTCCCATCAGTGGTTTGGAGCATCTGTGAGGTCGAAACAGGATAAAATTTTGGCCT
GTGCCCCATTGTACCATTGGAGAACTGAGATGAAACAGGAGCGAGAGCCTGTTGGAACATGCTTTCTTCA
AGATGGAACAAAGACTGTTGAGTATGCTCCATGTAGATCACAAGATATTGATGCTGATGGACAGGGATTT
TGTCAAGGAGGATTCAGCATTGATTTTACTAAAGCTGACAGAGTACTTCTTGGTGGTCCTGGTAGCTTTT
ATTGGCAAGGTCAGCTTATTTCGGATCAAGTGGCAGAAATCGTATCTAAATACGACCCCAATGTTTACAG
CATCAAGTATAATAACCAATTAGCAACTCGGACTGCACAAGCTATTTTTGATGACAGCTATTTGGGTTAT
TCTGTGGCTGTCGGAGATTTCAATGGTGATGGCATAGATGACTTTGTTTCAGGAGTTCCAAGAGCAGCAA
GGACTTTGGGAATGGTTTATATTTATGATGGGAAGAACATGTCCTCCTTATACAATTTTACTGGCGAGCA
GATGGCTGCATATTTCGGATTTTCTGTAGCTGCCACTGACATTAATGGAGATGATTATGCAGATGTGTTT
ATTGGAGCACCTCTCTTCATGGATCGTGGCTCTGATGGCAAACTCCAAGAGGTGGGGCAGGTCTCAGTGT
CTCTACAGAGAGCTTCAGGAGACTTCCAGACGACAAAGCTGAATGGATTTGAGGTCTTTGCACGGTTTGG
CAGTGCCATAGCTCCTTTGGGAGATCTGGACCAGGATGGTTTCAATGATATTGCAATTGCTGCTCCATAT
GGGGGTGAAGATAAAAAAGGAATTGTTTATATCTTCAATGGAAGATCAACAGGCTTGAACGCAGTCCCAT
CTCAAATCCTTGAAGGGCAGTGGGCTGCTCGAAGCATGCCACCAAGCTTTGGCTATTCAATGAAAGGAGC
CACAGATATAGACAAAAATGGATATCCAGACTTAATTGTAGGAGCTTTTGGTGTAGATCGAGCTATCTTA
TACAGGGCCAGACCAGTTATCACTGTAAATGCTGGTCTTGAAGTGTACCCTAGCATTTTAAATCAAGACA
ATAAAACCTGCTCACTGCCTGGAACAGCTCTCAAAGTTTCCTGTTTTAATGTTAGGTTCTGCTTAAAGGC
AGATGGCAAAGGAGTACTTCCCAGGAAACTTAATTTCCAGGTGGAACTTCTTTTGGATAAACTCAAGCAA
AAGGGAGCAATTCGACGAGCACTGTTTCTCTACAGCAGGTCCCCAAGTCACTCCAAGAACATGACTATTT
CAAGGGGGGGACTGATGCAGTGTGAGGAATTGATAGCGTATCTGCGGGATGAATCTGAATTTAGAGACAA
ACTCACTCCAATTACTATTTTTATGGAATATCGGTTGGATTATAGAACAGCTGCTGATACAACAGGCTTG
CAACCCATTCTTAACCAGTTCACGCCTGCTAACATTAGTCGACAGGCTCACATTCTACTTGACTGTGGTG
AAGACAATGTCTGTAAACCCAAGCTGGAAGTTTCTGTAGATAGTGATCAAAAGAAGATCTATATTGGGGA
TGACAACCCTCTGACATTGATTGTTAAGGCTCAGAATCAAGGAGAAGGTGCCTACGAAGCTGAGCTCATC
GTTTCCATTCCACTGCAGGCTGATTTCATCGGGGTTGTCCGAAACAATGAAGCCTTAGCAAGACTTTCCT
GTGCATTTAAGACAGAAAACCAAACTCGCCAGGTGGTATGTGACCTTGGAAACCCAATGAAGGCTGGAAC
TCAACTCTTAGCTGGTCTTCGTTTCAGTGTGCACCAGCAGTCAGAGATGGATACTTCTGTGAAATTTGAC
TTACAAATCCAAAGCTCAAATCTATTTGACAAAGTAAGCCCAGTTGTATCTCACAAAGTTGATCTTGCTG
TTTTAGCTGCAGTTGAGATAAGAGGAGTCTCGAGTCCTGATCATATCTTTCTTCCGATTCCAAACTGGGA
GCACAAGGAGAACCCTGAGACTGAAGAAGATGTTGGGCCAGTTGTTCAGCACATCTATGAGCTGAGAAAC
AATGGTCCAAGTTCATTCAGCAAGGCAATGCTCCATCTTCAGTGGCCTTACAAATATAATAATAACACTC
TGTTGTATATCCTTCATTATGATATTGATGGACCAATGAACTGCACTTCAGATATGGAGATCAACCCTTT
GAGAATTAAGATCTCATCTTTGCAAACAACTGAAAAGAATGACACGGTTGCCGGGCAAGGTGAGCGGGAC
CATCTCATCACTAAGCGGGATCTTGCCCTCAGTGAAGGAGATATTCACACTTTGGGTTGTGGAGTTGCTC
AGTGCTTGAAGATTGTCTGCCAAGTTGGGAGATTAGACAGAGGAAAGAGTGCAATCTTGTACGTAAAGTC
ATTACTGTGGACTGAGACTTTTATGAATAAAGAAAATCAGAATCATTCCTATTCTCTGAAGTCGTCTGCT
TCATTTAATGTCATAGAGTTTCCTTATAAGAATCTTCCAATTGAGGATATCACCAACTCCACATTGGTTA
CCACTAATGTCACCTGGGGCATTCAGCCAGCGCCCATGCCTGTGCCTGTGTGGGTGATCATTTTAGCAGT
TCTAGCAGGATTGTTGCTACTGGCTGTTTTGGTATTTGTAATGTACAGGATGGGCTTTTTTAAACGGGTC
CGGCCACCTCAAGAAGAACAAGAAAGGGAGCAGCTTCAACCTCATGAAAATGGTGAAGGAAACTCAGAAA
CTTAACTGCAGTTTTTAAGTTATGCTACATCTTGACCCACTAGAATTAGCAACTTTATTATAGATTTAAA
CTTTCTTCATGAGGAGTAAAAATCCAAGGCTTTACTGCTGATAGTGCTAATTGGCATTAACCACAAAATG
AGAATTATATTTGTCAACCTTCTCCTTATAAATAAGTTCAGACATACATTTAATAACATAGGGTGACTTG
TGTTTTTAGGTATTTAAATAATAAAATTTCAAGGGATAGTTTTTATTCAATGTATATAAGACAGGTAGTG
CCTGATTTACTACTTTATATAAAATAGTACCTCCTTCAGTTACTGTTTCTGATTTAATGTACGGAACTTT
ATTTGTTGTTGTTGTTGTTGTTGTTGTTGTTGTTTTAAAGCAGTCCAAATTTGGACCTTAGCAATCATGT
CTTTTGTATAGGTACTTAATGTTAATACATATTACACTACAGTTTACTTTTCAGAATACTAAAGACTTTA
TAACTGCATGAACTTGGATTTTTTTAATCACTCATATGGTAGAATTTTATAAACACATACATGATACCAT
CCAAATTCTTGCTTTTAATAACAAAGGTACAATATCCAGCACAGTGGCGGCCGCTCGAGTCTAGAGGGCC
CTTCGAAGGTAAGCCTATCCCTAACCCTCTCCTCGGTCTCGATTCTACGCGTACCGGTCATCATCACCAT
CACCATTGAGTTTAAACCCGCTGATCAGCCTCGACTGTGCCTTCTAGTTGCCAGCCATCTGTTGTTTGCC
CCTCCCCCGTGCCTTCCTTGACCCTGGAAGGTGCCACTCCCACTGTCCTTTCCTAATAAAATGAGGAAAT
TGCATCGCATTGTCTGAGTAGGTGTCATTCTATTCTGGGGGGTGGGGTGGGGCAGGACAGCAAGGGGGAG
GATTGGGAAGACAATAGCAGGCATGCTGGGGATGCGGTGGGCTCTATGGCTTCTGAGGCGGAAAGAACCA
GCTGGGGCTCTAGGGGGTATCCCC
[124 nt withheld, positions 5695-5818]
C
[91 nt withheld, positions 5820-5910]
A
[49 nt withheld, positions 5912-5960]
CCTTTGACGTTGGAGTCCACGTTCTTT
[37 nt withheld, positions 5988-6024]
ACCCTATCTCGGTCTATTCTTTTGATTTATAAGGGATTTTGCCGATTTCGGCCTATTGGTTAAAAAATGA
GCTGATTTAACAAAAATTTAACGCGAATTAATTCTGTGGAATGTGTGTCAGTTAGGGTGTGGAAAGTCCC
CAGGCTCCCCAGCAGGCAGAAGTATGCAAAGCATGCATCTCAATTAGTCAGCAACCAGGTGTGGAAAGTC
CCCAGGCTCCCCAGCAGGCAGAAGTATGCAAAGCATGCATCTCAATTAGTCAGCAACCATAGTCCCGCCC
CTAACTCCGCCCATCCCGCCCCTAACTCCGCCCAGTTCCGCCCATTCTCCGCCCCATGGCTGACTAATTT
TTTTTATTTATGCAGAGGCCGAGGCCGCCTCTGCCTCTGAGCTATTCCAGAAGTAGTGAGGAGGCTTTTT
TGGAGGCCTAGGCTTTTGCAAAAAGCTCCCGGGAGCTTGTATATCCATTTTCGGATCTGATCAAGAGACA
GGATGAGGATCGTTTCGCATGATTGAACAAGATGGATTGCACGCAGGTTCTCCGGCCGCTTGGGTGGAGA
GGCTATTCGGCTATGACTGGGCACAACAGACAATCGGCTGCTCTGATGCCGCCGTGTTCCGGCTGTCAGC
GCAGGGGCGCCCGGTTCTTTTTGTCAAGACCGACCTGTCCGGTGCCCTGAATGAACTGCAGGACGAGGCA
GCGCGGCTATCGTGGCTGGCCACGACGGGCGTTCCTTGCGCAGCTGTGCTCGACGTTGTCACTGAAGCGG
GAAGGGACTGGCTGCTATTGGGCGAAGTGCCGGGGCAGGATCTCCTGTCATCTCACCTTGCTCCTGCCGA
GAAAGTATCCATCATGGCTGATGCAATGCGGCGGCTGCATACGCTTGATCCGGCTACCTGCCCATTCGAC
CACCAAGCGAAACATCGCATCGAGCGAGCACGTACTCGGATGGAAGCCGGTCTTGTCGATCAGGATGATC
TGGACGAAGAGCATCAGGGGCTCGCGCCAGCCGAACTGTTCGCCAGGCTCAAGGCGCGCATGCCCGACGG
CGAGGATCTCGTCGTGACCCATGGCGATGCCTGCTTGCCGAATATCATGGTGGAAAATGGCCGCTTTTCT
GGATTCATCGACTGTGGCCGGCTGGGTGTGGCGGACCGCTATCAGGACATAGCGTTGGCTACCCGTGATA
TTGCTGAAGAGCTTGGCGGCGAATGGGCTGACCGCTTCCTCGTGCTTTACGGTATCGCCGCTCCCGATTC
GCAGCGCATCGCCTTCTATCGCCTTCTTGACGAGTTCTTCTGAGCGGGACTCTGGGGTTCGCGAAATGAC
CGACCAAGCGACGCCCAACCTGCCATCACGAGATTTCGATTCCACCGCCGCCTTCTATGAAAGGTTGGGC
TTCGGAATCGTTTTCCGGGACGCCGGCTGGATGATCCTCCAGCGCGGGGATCTCATGCTGGAGTTCTTCG
CCCACCCCAACTTGTTTATTGCAGCTTATAATGGTTACAAATAAAGCAATAGCATCACAAATTTCACAAA
TAAAGCATTTTTTTCACTGCATTCTAGTTGTGGTTTGTCCAAACTCATCAATGTATCTTATCATGTCTGT
ATACCGTCGACCTCTAGCTAGAGCTTGGCGTAATCATGGTCATAGCTGTTTCCTGTGTGAAATTGTTATC
CGCTCACAATTCCACACAACATACGAGCCGGAAGCATAAAGTGTAAAGCCTGGGGTGCCTAATGAGTGAG
CTAACTCACATTAATTGCGTTGCGCTCACTGCCCGCTTTCCAGTCGGGAAACCTGTCGTGCCAGCTGCAT
TAATGAATCGGCCAACGCGCGGGGAGAGGCGGTTTGCGTATTGGGCGCTCTTCCGCTTCCTCGCTCACTG
ACTCGCTGCGCTCGGTCGTTCGGCTGCGGCGAGCGGTATCAGCTCACTCAAAGGCGGTAATACGGTTATC
CACAGAATCAGGGGATAACGCAGGAAAGAACATGTGAGCAAAAGGCCAGGAACCGTAAAAAGGCCGCGTT
GCTGGCGTTTTTCCATAGGCTCCGCCCCCCTGACGAGCATCACAAAAATCGACGCTCAAGTCAGAGGTGG
CGAAACCCGACAGGACTATAAAGATACCAGGCGTTTCCCCCTGGAAGCTCCCTCGTGCGCTCTCCTGTTC
CGACCCTGCCGCTTACCGGATACCTGTCCGCCTTTCTCCCTTCGGGAAGCGTGGCGCTTTCTCATAGCTC
ACGCTGTAGGTATCTCAGTTCGGTGTAGGTCGTTCGCTCCAAGCTGGGCTGTGTGCACGAACCCCCCGTT
CAGCCCGACCGCTGCGCCTTATCCGGTAACTATCGTCTTGAGTCCAACCCGGTAAGACACGACTTATCGC
CACTGGCAGCAGCCACTGGTAACAGGATTAGCAGAGCGAGGTATGTAGGCGGTGCTACAGAGTTCTTGAA
GTGGTGGCCTAACTACGGCTACACTAGAAGAACAGTATTTGGTATCTGCGCTCTGCTGAAGCCAGTTACC
TTCGGAAAAAGAGTTGGTAGCTCTTGATCCGGCAAACAAACCACCGCTGGTAGCGGTGGTTTTTTTGTTT
GCAAGCAGCAGATTACGCGCAGAAAAAAAGGATCTCAAGAAGATCCTTTGATCTTTTCTACGGGGTCTGA
CGCTCAGTGGAACGAAAACTCACGTTAAGGGATTTTGGTCATGAGATTATCAAAAAGGATCTTCACCTAG
ATCCTTTTAAATTAAAAATGAAGTTTTAAATCAATCTAAAGTATATATGAGTAAACTTGGTCTGACAGTT
ACCAATGCTTAATCAGTGAGGCACCTATCTCAGCGATCTGTCTATTTCGTTCATCCATAGTTGCCTGACT
CCCCGTCGTGTAGATAACTACGATACGGGAGGGCTTACCATCTGGCCCCAGTGCTGCAATGATACCGCGA
GACCCACGCTCACCGGCTCCAGATTTATCAGCAATAAACCAGCCAGCCGGAAGGGCCGAGCGCAGAAGTG
GTCCTGCAACTTTATCCGCCTCCATCCAGTCTATTAATTGTTGCCGGGAAGCTAGAGTAAGTAGTTCGCC
AGTTAATAGTTTGCGCAACGTTGTTGCCATTGCTACAGGCATCGTGGTGTCACGCTCGTCGTTTGGTATG
GCTTCATTCAGCTCCGGTTCCCAACGATCAAGGCGAGTTACATGATCCCCCATGTTGTGCAAAAAAGCGG
TTAGCTCCTTCGGTCCTCCGATCGTTGTCAGAAGTAAGTTGGCCGCAGTGTTATCACTCATGGTTATGGC
AGCACTGCATAATTCTCTTACTGTCATGCCATCCGTAAGATGCTTTTCTGTGACTGGTGAGTACTCAACC
AAGTCATTCTGAGAATAGTGTATGCGGCGACCGAGTTGCTCTTGCCCGGCGTCAATACGGGATAATACCG
CGCCACATAGCAGAACTTTAAAAGTGCTCATCATTGGAAAACGTTCTTCGGGGCGAAAACTCTCAAGGAT
CTTACCGCTGTTGAGATCCAGTTCGATGTAACCCACTCGTGCACCCAACTGATCTTCAGCATCTTTTACT
TTCACCAGCGTTTCTGGGTGAGCAAAAACAGGAAGGCAAAATGCCGCAAAAAAGGGAATAAGGGCGACAC
GGAAATGTTGAATACTCATACTCTTCCTTTTTCAATATTATTGAAGCATTTATCAGGGTTATTGTCTCAT
GAGCGGATACATATTTGAATGTATTTAGAAAAATAAACAAATAGGGGTTCCGCGCACATTTCCCCGAAAA
GTGCCACCTGACGTCGACGGATCGGGAGATCTCCCGATCCCCTATGGTGCACTCTCAGTACAATCTGCTC
TGATGCCGCATAGTTAAGCCAGTATCTGCTCCCTGCTTGTGTGTTGGAGGTCGCTGAGTAGTGCGCGAGC
AAAATTTAAGCTACAACAAGGCAAGGCTTGACCGACAATTGCATGAAGAATCTGCTTAGGGTTAGGCGTT
T
Features (pLannotate 1.2.2; 21 found; start..end, strand, type, name):
     39..57      +  enhancer       CMV enhancer (fragment): human cytomegalovirus immediate early enhancer
     82..148     +  CDS            small t antigen (fragment): SV40 (simian virus 40) small t antigen
    155..1333    +  promoter       EF-1α promoter: strong constitutive promoter for human elongation factor EF-1α
   1350..1368    +  promoter       T7 promoter: promoter for bacteriophage T7 RNA polymerase
   1549..4692    +  CDS            ITGAV: ITAV_HUMAN - Also known as MSK8 From Homo sapiens (Human).
   5328..5369    +  CDS            V5 tag: epitope tag from simian virus 5
   5425..5649    +  polyA_signal   bGH poly(A) signal: bovine growth hormone polyadenylation signal
   5653..5674    +  promoter       SV40 promoter (fragment): SV40 enhancer and early promoter
   5695..6123    +  rep_origin     f1 ori (sequence partly withheld): f1 bacteriophage origin of replication; arrow indicates direction of (+) strand synthesis
   6137..6466    +  promoter       SV40 promoter: SV40 enhancer and early promoter
   6533..7324    +  CDS            neo: KKA2_KLEPN - Also known as kan, nptII. Experimental evidence at protein level: Swiss-Prot protein existence level 1. Resistance to kanamycin, neomycin, paromomycin, ribostamycin, butirosin and gentamicin B. From Klebsiella pneumoniae.
   7350..7508    +  CDS            ble (fragment): BLE_KLEPN - Experimental evidence at protein level: Swiss-Prot protein existence level 1. Binding protein with a strong affinity to the bleomycin family of antibiotics. Binds to CL990; an antimitotic-antibiotic compound. From Klebsiella pneumoniae.
   7503..7624    +  polyA_signal   SV40 poly(A) signal: SV40 polyadenylation signal
   7697..7713    -  protein_bind   lac operator: The lac repressor binds to the lac operator to inhibit transcription in E. coli. This inhibition can be relieved by adding lactose or isopropyl-β-D-thiogalactopyranoside (IPTG). lac repressor encoded by lacI
   7721..7751    -  promoter       lac promoter: promoter for the E. coli lac operon
   7766..7787    -  protein_bind   CAP binding site: CAP binding activates transcription in the presence of cAMP. E. coli catabolite activator protein
   7800..7892    -  CDS            lacI (fragment): lac repressor; lacI; The lac repressor binds to the lac operator to inhibit transcription in E. coli. This inhibition can be relieved by adding lactose or isopropyl-β-D-thiogalactopyranoside (IPTG).
   8064..8652    -  rep_origin     ori: high-copy-number ColE1/pMB1/pBR322/pUC origin of replication
   8823..9683    -  CDS            AmpR: β-lactamase; bla; confers resistance to ampicillin, carbenicillin, and related antibiotics
   9684..9788    -  promoter       AmpR promoter: bla
   9847..9899    -  misc_feature   bom (fragment): basis of mobility region from pBR322
