[The description below was written by a language model from this plasmid's Addgene catalogue record and pLannotate feature annotations shown in this document.]
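Description:
pEF1-alpha-V is a mammalian expression plasmid built on the commercial pEF1/V5-HisA backbone and carrying the human integrin alpha V subunit (ITGAV, also called CD51), recorded as isoform 2. The sequenced plasmid is about 10 kb. It is maintained at high copy in E. coli through a ColE1/pUC-type origin with ampicillin selection from the bla gene. An f1 origin is also present and would allow production of single-stranded DNA. For mammalian cells, a separate cassette places the neomycin phosphotransferase gene under the SV40 enhancer/early promoter with an SV40 polyadenylation signal, so stable transfectants can be selected with G418.

The ITGAV open reading frame, annotated at roughly 3.1 kb, was inserted between BamHI and NotI sites; the record notes that two NotI sites are present. It sits downstream of the strong constitutive human EF-1α promoter and is followed by the bovine growth hormone polyadenylation signal. A T7 promoter lies between the EF-1α promoter and the insert, providing a sequencing primer site and the option of in vitro transcription. The backbone's V5 epitope tag is annotated more than 600 bp beyond the end of the ITGAV coding region. The record does not state whether the tag is fused in frame, and the gap suggests the protein may terminate at its own stop codon and be untagged. A few short annotated fragments (CMV enhancer, small t antigen, ble, lacI) appear to be backbone remnants or partial matches rather than functional elements.

The associated publication concerns conformational rearrangements of integrin extracellular domains during signalling, which fits use of this plasmid to express the alpha V subunit in mammalian cells, presumably together with a partner beta subunit supplied separately.
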