Addgene plasmid #27290: pEF1-alpha-V
Depositing lab: Timothy Springer. Depositing organization: Boston Children's Hospital. Publication: Global conformational rearrangements in integrin extracellular domains in outside-in and inside-out signaling. Takagi J, Petre BM, Walz T, Springer TA. Cell. 2002 Sep 6. 110(5):599-11. 10.1016/S0092-8674(02)00935-2 PubMed 12230977.
Backbone
  Vector backbone: pEF1/V5-HisA
  Backbone manufacturer: Invitrogen
  Backbone size w/o insert (bp): 6200
  Vector type: Mammalian Expression
  Selectable markers: Neomycin (select with G418)
Growth in bacteria
  Bacterial resistance: Ampicillin, 100 μg/mL
  Growth temperature: 37°C
  Growth strain: DH5alpha
  Copy number: High Copy
Gene/Insert
  Gene/Insert name: integrin alpha V (alt name: CD51)
  Species: H. sapiens (human)
  Insert size (bp): 3000
  Mutation: Isoform 2
  GenBank ID: EU332844
  Entrez Gene: ITGAV (a.k.a. CD51, MSK8, VNRA, VTNR)
  Cloning method: Restriction Enzyme; 5′ cloning site BamH I (not destroyed); 3′ cloning site Not I (*note two sites are present) (not destroyed)
  Sequencing primers: 5′ T7; 3′ BGH
Terms and licenses: Academic/Nonprofit Terms; Industry Terms: Not Available to Industry
How to cite: pEF1-alpha-V was a gift from Timothy Springer (Addgene plasmid # 27290 ; http://n2t.net/addgene:27290 ; RRID:Addgene_27290)
