>Addgene plasmid #27290 | pEF1-alpha-V | addgene partial sequence | sequence record 33562 | 27290 with BGH-rev
TCATGGTGATGGTGATGATGACCGGTACGCGTAGAATCGAGACCGAGGAGAGGGTTAGGGATAGGCTTAC
CTTCGAAGGGCCCTCTAGACTCGAGCGGCCGCCACTGTGCTGGATATTGTACCTTTGTTATTAAAAGCAA
GAATTTGGATGGTATCATGTATGTGTTTATAAAATTCTACCATATGAGTGATTAAAAAAATCCAAGTTCA
TGCAGTTATAAAGTCTTTAGTATTCTGAAAAGTAAACTGTAGTGTAATATGTATTAACATTAAGTACCTA
TACAAAAGACATGATTGCTAAGGTCCAAATTTGGACTGCTTTAAAACAACAACAACAACAACAACAACAA
CAACAAATAAAGTTCCGTACATTAAATCAGAAACAGTAACTGAAGGAGGTACTATTTTATATAAAGTAGT
AAATCAGGCACTACCTGTCTTATATACATTGAATAAAAACTATCCCTTGAAATTTTATTATTTAAATACC
TAAAAACACAAGTCACCCTATGTTATTAAATGTATGTCTGAACTTATTTATAAGGAGAAGGTTGACAAAT
ATAATTCTCATTTTGTGGTTAATGCCAATTAGCACTATCAGCAGTAAAGCCTTGGATTTTTACTCCTCAT
GAAGAAAGTTTAAATCTATAATAAAGTTGCTAATTCTAGTGGGTCAAGATGTAGCATAACTTAAAAACTG
CAGTTAAGTTTCTGAGTTTCCTTCACCATTTTCATGAGGTTGAAGCTGCTCCCTTTCTTGTTCTTCTTGA
GGTGGCCGGACCCGTTTAAAAAAGCCCATCCTGTACATTACAAATACCAAAACAGCCAGTAGCAACAATC
CTGCTAGAACTGCTAAAATGATCACCCACACAGGCACAGGC
